>Addgene plasmid #44971 | pCMV-AD-uvr8at | depositor full sequence | sequence record 63276 | pCMV-AD-uvr8at sequence 5484 bps
ATGCATTAGTTATTAATAGTAATCAATTACGGGGTCATTAGTTCATAGCCCATATATGGAGTTCCGCGTT
ACATAACTTACGGTAAATGGCCCGCCTGGCTGACCGCCCAACGACCCCCGCCCATTGACGTCAATAATGA
CGTATGTTCCCATAGTAACGCCAATAGGGACTTTCCATTGACGTCAATGGGTGGAGTATTTACGGTAAAC
TGCCCACTTGGCAGTACATCAAGTGTATCATATGCCAAGTACGCCCCCTATTGACGTCAATGACGGTAAA
TGGCCCGCCTGGCATTATGCCCAGTACATGACCTTATGGGACTTTCCTACTTGGCAGTACATCTACGTAT
TAGTCATCGCTATTACCATGGTGATGCGGTTTTGGCAGTACATCAATGGGCGTGGATAGCGGTTTGACTC
ACGGGGATTTCCAAGTCTCCACCCCATTGACGTCAATGGGAGTTTGTTTTGGCACCAAAATCAACGGGAC
TTTCCAAAATGTCGTAACAACTCCGCCCCATTGACGCAAATGGGCGGTAGGCGTGTACGGTGGGAGGTCT
ATATAAGCAGAGCTGGTTTAGTGAACCGTCAGATCCGCTAGCGATTACGCCAAGCTCGAAATTAACCCTC
ACTAAAGGGAACAAAAGCTGGAGCTCCACCATGGGCCCTAAAAAGAAGCGTAAAGTCGCCATCGATCAGC
TCACCATGGTGTTTCCTTCTGGGCAGATCTCAAACCAGGCCCTGGCCTTAGCACCGTCCTCTGCCCCAGT
CCTTGCCCAGACCATGGTCCCTTCCTCAGCCATGGTACCTCTGGCTCAGCCCCCAGCTCCTGCCCCAGTT
CTAACCCCGGGTCCTCCCCAGTCCCTGTCTGCACCTGTTCCAAAGAGCACCCAGGCTGGGGAAGGCACGC
TGTCGGAAGCCCTGCTGCACCTGCAGTTTGATGCTGATGAAGACTTGGGGGCCTTGCTTGGCAACAGCAC
AGACCCAGGAGTGTTCACAGACCTGGCATCTGTGGACAACTCAGAGTTTCAGCAGCTCCTGAACCAGGGT
GTGTCCATGTCTCACTCCACAGCTGAGCCCATGCTGATGGAGTACCCTGAAGCTATAACTCGCCTGGTGA
CAGGGTCCCAGAGGCCCCCTGACCCAGCTCCCACACCCCTGGGGACCTCGGGGCTTCCCAATGGTCTCTC
CGGAGATGAAGACTTCTCCTCCATTGCGGACATGGACTTCTCTGCTCTGCTGAGTCAGATCAGCTCCAGC
GGCCAAGGATCCGCGGAGGATATGGCTGCCGACGAAGTTACGGCTCCTCCTCGTAAGGTTCTTATCATCT
CCGCTGGTGCTAGCCACTCCGTCGCTCTTCTCTCTGGTGACATTGTTTGTTCTTGGGGTCGAGGAGAGGA
TGGACAGTTAGGTCATGGCGATGCAGAGGATCGACCTTCTCCGACTCAGCTTAGCGCTTTAGATGGCCAC
CAAATTGTTTCCGTTACCTGTGGTGCTGATCACACTGTTGCTTATTCACAATCAGGCATGGAAGTCTACA
GTTGGGGATGGGGTGATTTTGGGAGATTAGGCCATGGTAACTCAAGCGACTTGTTTACTCCGCTACCAAT
CAAAGCATTGCACGGTATTCGGATCAAGCAGATTGCTTGTGGGGATAGTCATTGTTTGGCTGTCACTATG
GAAGGAGAGGTCCAGAGTTGGGGCCGCAACCAGAATGGTCAACTTGGTCTGGGGGACACCGAAGATTCTC
TAGTGCCTCAGAAGATTCAAGCCTTTGAGGGAATACCAATCAAAATGGTTGCTGCTGGTGCAGAACACAC
TGCTGCAGTTACAGAAGATGGTGACCTCTATGGATGGGGCTGGGGAAGATACGGAAATTTGGGATTAGGT
GACCGGACTGACCGCTTAGTTCCTGAAAGAGTTACCTCTACTGGTGGTGAGAAAATGTCAATGGTTGCTT
GTGGATGGCGGCACACAATATCAGTTTCCTACTCTGGAGCATTGTATACTTATGGATGGAGCAAATATGG
ACAGCTAGGACATGGAGACTTGGAGGATCACCTTATTCCTCACAAACTGGAAGCACTGAGCAACAGTTTT
ATCTCCCAGATTTCGGGAGGTTGGAGACATACAATGGCATTGACTTCAGATGGAAAACTATATGGATGGG
GTTGGAATAAGTTTGGACAAGTAGGAGTCGGCAATAATTTAGATCAGTGTTCTCCTGTGCAAGTGCGATT
TCCCGATGATCAGAAAGTAGTTCAAGTCTCATGTGGATGGAGACATACCTTGGCTGTCACTGAAAGAAAT
AACGTGTTTGCTTGGGGTAGAGGTACAAATGGACAGCTCGGCATTGGAGAGTCGGTTGACAGGAACTTTC
CCAAGATTATAGAGGCACTGAGCGTCGATGGAGCAAGTGGACAACATATAGAATCTTCTAATATCGATCC
ATCTTCAGGGAAAAGCTGGGTGTCGCCTGCAGAGAGATATGCAGTTGTTCCTGATGAAACGGGCCTAACG
GATGGTTCAAGCAAAGGTAATGGAGGTGATATCAGTGTTCCACAAACTGATGTCAAGCGTGTACGAATTT
AAGCGGCCGCGTCGACCTCTAGACTGCAGCTCGAGGGGGGGCCCGGTACCAGGTAAGTGTACCCAATTCG
CCCTATAGTGAGTCGTATTACAATTCACTCGATCGCCCTTCCCAACAGTTGCGCAGCCTGAATGGCGAAT
GGAGATCCAATTTTTAAGTGTATAATGTGTTAAACTACTGATTCTAATTGTTTGTGTATTTTAGATTCAC
AGTCCCAAGGCTCATTTCAGGCCCCTCAGTCCTCACAGTCTGTTCATGATCATAATCAGCCATACCACAT
TTGTAGAGGTTTTACTTGCTTTAAAAAACCTCCCACACCTCCCCCTGAACCTGAAACATAAAATGAATGC
AATTGTTGTTGTTAACTTGTTTATTGCAGCTTATAATGGTTACAAATAAAGCAATAGCATCACAAATTTC
ACAAATAAAGCATTTTTTTCACTGCATTCTAGTTGTGGTTTGTCCAAACTCATCAATGTATCTTAACGCG
TAAATTGTAAGCGTTAATATTTTGTTAAAATTCGCGTTAAATTTTTGTTAAATCAGCTCATTTTTTAACC
AATAGGCCGAAATCGGCAAAATCCCTTATAAATCAAAAGAATAGACCGAGATAGGGT
[37 nt withheld, positions 3208-3244]
AAAGAACGTGGACTCCAACGTCAAAGG
[49 nt withheld, positions 3272-3320]
T
[91 nt withheld, positions 3322-3412]
G
[124 nt withheld, positions 3414-3537]
CAGGTGGCACTTTTCGGGGAAATGTGCGCGGAACCCCTATTTGTTTATTTTTCTAAATACATTCAAATAT
GTATCCGCTCATGAGACAATAACCCTGATAAATGCTTCAATAATATTGAAAAAGGAAGAATCCTGAGGCC
GGGCCATAACTTCGTATAATGTATCGTATACGAAGTTATCCATGGGCCCCCCCTCGACATGAGTAAACTT
GGTCTGACAGTTACCAATGCTTAATCAGTGAGGCACCTATCTCAGCGATCTGTCTATTTCGTTCATCCAT
AGTTGCCTGACTCCCCGTCGTGTAGATAACTACGATACGGGAGGGCTTACCATCTGGCCCCAGTGCTGCA
ATGATACCGCGAGACCCACGCTCACCGGCTCCAGATTTATCAGCAATAAACCAGCCAGCCGGAAGGGCCG
AGCGCAGAAGTGGTCCTGCAACTTTATCCGCCTCCATCCAGTCTATTAATTGTTGCCGGGAAGCTAGAGT
AAGTAGTTCGCCAGTTAATAGTTTGCGCAACGTTGTTGCCATTGCTACAGGCATCGTGGTGTCACGCTCG
TCGTTTGGTATGGCTTCATTCAGCTCCGGTTCCCAACGATCAAGGCGAGTTACATGATCCCCCATGTTGT
GCAAAAAAGCGGTTAGCTCCTTCGGTCCTCCGATCGTTGTCAGAAGTAAGTTGGCCGCAGTGTTATCACT
CATGGTTATGGCAGCACTGCATAATTCTCTTACTGTCATGCCATCCGTAAGATGCTTTTCTGTGACTGGT
GAGTACTCAACCAAGTCATTCTGAGAATAGTGTATGCGGCGACCGAGTTGCTCTTGCCCGGCGTCAATAC
GGGATAATACCGCGCCACATAGCAGAACTTTAAAAGTGCTCATCATTGGAAAACGTTCTTCGGGGCGAAA
ACTCTCAAGGATCTTACCGCTGTTGAGATCCAGTTCGATGTAACCCACTCGTGCACCCAACTGATCTTCA
GCATCTTTTACTTTCACCAGCGTTTCTGGGTGAGCAAAAACAGGAAGGCAAAATGCCGCAAAAAAGGGAA
TAAGGGCGACACGGAAATGTTGAATACTCATACTCTTCCTCAGGTTACTCATATATACTTTAGATTGATT
TAAAACTTCATTTTTAATTTAAAAGGATCTAGGTGAAGATCCTTTTTGATAATCTCATGACCAAAATCCC
TTAACGTGAGTTTTCGTTCCACTGAGCGTCAGACCCCGTAGAAAAGATCAAAGGATCTTCTTGAGATCCT
TTTTTTCTGCGCGTAATCTGCTGCTTGCAAACAAAAAAACCACCGCTACCAGCGGTGGTTTGTTTGCCGG
ATCAAGAGCTACCAACTCTTTTTCCGAAGGTAACTGGCTTCAGCAGAGCGCAGATACCAAATACTGTCCT
TCTAGTGTAGCCGTAGTTAGGCCACCACTTCAAGAACTCTGTAGCACCGCCTACATACCTCGCTCTGCTA
ATCCTGTTACCAGTGGCTGCTGCCAGTGGCGATAAGTCGTGTCTTACCGGGTTGGACTCAAGACGATAGT
TACCGGATAAGGCGCAGCGGTCGGGCTGAACGGGGGGTTCGTGCACACAGCCCAGCTTGGAGCGAACGAC
CTACACCGAACTGAGATACCTACAGCGTGAGCTATGAGAAAGCGCCACGCTTCCCGAAGGGAGAAAGGCG
GACAGGTATCCGGTAAGCGGCAGGGTCGGAACAGGAGAGCGCACGAGGGAGCTTCCAGGGGGAAACGCCT
GGTATCTTTATAGTCCTGTCGGGTTTCGCCACCTCTGACTTGAGCGTCGATTTTTGTGATGCTCGTCAGG
GGGGCGGAGCCTATGGAAAAACGCCAGCAACGCGGCCTTTTTACGGTTCCTGGCCTTTTGCTGGCCTTTT
GCTCACATGTTCTTTCCTGCGTTATCCCCTGATTCTGTGGATAACCGTATTACCGCC
Features (pLannotate 1.2.2; 16 found; start..end, strand, type, name):
     67..370     +  enhancer       CMV enhancer: human cytomegalovirus immediate early enhancer
    371..574     +  promoter       CMV promoter: human cytomegalovirus (CMV) immediate early promoter
    620..638     +  promoter       T3 promoter: promoter for bacteriophage T3 RNA polymerase
    721..1257    +  CDS            p65: C-terminal portion of the p65 subunit of mouse NF-κB
   1273..2589    +  CDS            UVR8: UVR8_ARATH - Experimental evidence at protein level: Swiss-Prot protein existence level 1. UV-B specific signaling component that acts as UV-B photoreceptor and plays a key role in establishing UV-protective responses in plants. Upon UV-B irradiation, UVR8 undergoes an immediate switch from homodimer to monomer, accumulates in the nucleus, interacts with the photomorphogenic repressor COP1 and regulates the expression of the transcription factor HY5 by associating with chromatin (through histone H2B binding) in the HY5 promoter region. UVR8 is involved in controlling aspects of leaf growth and
   2620..2640    +  misc_feature   MCS (fragment): pBluescript multiple cloning site
   2662..2680    -  promoter       T7 promoter: promoter for bacteriophage T7 RNA polymerase
   2690..2729    +  CDS            lacZα (fragment): LacZα fragment of β-galactosidase; lacZ fragment
   2739..2794    +  intron         small t intron (fragment): SV40 (simian virus 40) small t antigen intron
   2794..2931    +  CDS            large T antigen (fragment): large T antigen from SV40 (simian virus 40)
   2954..3075    +  polyA_signal   SV40 poly(A) signal: SV40 polyadenylation signal
   3109..3537    -  rep_origin     f1 ori (sequence partly withheld): f1 bacteriophage origin of replication; arrow indicates direction of (+) strand synthesis
   3564..3666    +  promoter       AmpR promoter: bla
   3683..3701    -  protein_bind   loxH (fragment): Cre-mediated recombination occurs in the 8-bp core sequence (GCATACAT). The loxH variant was optimized for expression constructs but remains compatible with loxP. Cre recombinase
   3758..4618    -  CDS            AmpR: β-lactamase; bla; confers resistance to ampicillin, carbenicillin, and related antibiotics
   4788..5376    +  rep_origin     ori: high-copy-number ColE1/pMB1/pBR322/pUC origin of replication
