[The description below was written by a language model from this plasmid's Addgene catalogue record and pLannotate feature annotations shown in this document.]
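Description:
pCMV-AD-uvr8at is a 5,484 bp mammalian expression plasmid built on the Stratagene pCMV-AD backbone, the "prey" vector of a mammalian two-hybrid system. It is propagated in E. coli through a high-copy ColE1/pUC-type origin and selected with ampicillin via the β-lactamase gene. An f1 phage origin is also present, which can support single-stranded DNA production. The annotation additionally picks up small fragments of lacZα, a pBluescript-type multiple cloning site and a partial lox-like site. These appear to be backbone remnants rather than functional parts.

The payload is a fusion protein driven by the human cytomegalovirus immediate-early enhancer and promoter. The transcriptional activation domain from the C-terminal portion of the mouse NF-κB p65 subunit sits at the N-terminus. It is followed in frame by Arabidopsis thaliana UVR8 lacking its initiator methionine, cloned between BamHI and NotI sites that remain intact. The recorded insert size of 1,929 bp covers the whole AD-UVR8 unit. Downstream, SV40-derived sequences (small t intron and large T fragments) and the SV40 polyadenylation signal provide transcript processing. T3 and T7 phage promoters flank the coding region.

UVR8 is a plant UV-B photoreceptor that switches from homodimer to monomer on UV-B irradiation and then binds COP1. Tethering it to an activation domain allows a UV-B-triggered interaction with a partner fused to a DNA-binding domain to be read out as reporter gene activation. This fits the associated study on UV-B-mediated induction of protein-protein interactions in mammalian cells. The partner and reporter constructs are not part of this record.
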