Addgene plasmid #44971: pCMV-AD-uvr8at
Depositing lab: Thanos Halazonetis. Depositing organization: University of Geneva. Publication: Ultraviolet-B-mediated induction of protein-protein interactions in mammalian cells. Crefcoeur RP, Yin R, Ulm R, Halazonetis TD. Nat Commun. 2013;4:1779. doi: 10.1038/ncomms2800. PubMed 23653191.
Backbone
  Vector backbone: pCMV-AD
  Backbone manufacturer: Stratagene
  Backbone size w/o insert (bp): 3555
  Total vector size (bp): 5484
  Vector type: Mammalian Expression
Growth in bacteria
  Bacterial resistance: Ampicillin, 100 μg/mL
  Growth temperature: 37°C
  Growth strain: DH5alpha
  Copy number: High Copy
Gene/Insert
  Gene/Insert name: AD-UVR8 (alt name: UV-B resistance 8)
  Species: A. thaliana (mustard weed)
  Insert size (bp): 1929
  Mutation: deleted Methionine 1
  GenBank ID: NM_125781.3
  Entrez Gene: UVR8 (a.k.a. AT5G63860, MGI19.7, MGI19_7, UVB-RESISTANCE 8)
  Promoter: pCMV
  Tag / fusion protein: NF-κB activation domain (N terminal on insert)
  Cloning method: Restriction Enzyme; 5′ cloning site BamHI (not destroyed); 3′ cloning site NotI (not destroyed)
  Sequencing primers: 5′ CMV Forward; 3′ T7
Terms and licenses: Academic/Nonprofit Terms; Industry Terms: Not Available to Industry
How to cite: pCMV-AD-uvr8at was a gift from Thanos Halazonetis (Addgene plasmid # 44971 ; http://n2t.net/addgene:44971 ; RRID:Addgene_44971)
