>Addgene plasmid #44971 | pCMV-AD-uvr8at | addgene partial sequence | sequence record 64909 | CMV-F 5'-CGCAAATGGGCGGTAGGCGTG-3'
ACCGTCAGATCCGCTAGCGATTACGCCAAGCTCGAAATTAACCCTCACTAAAGGGAACAAAAGCTGGAGC
TCCACCATGGGCCCTAAAAAGAAGCGTAAAGTCGCCATCGATCAGCTCACCATGGTGTTTCCTTCTGGGC
AGATCTCAAACCAGGCCCTGGCCTTAGCACCGTCCTCTGCCCCAGTCCTTGCCCAGACCATGGTCCCTTC
CTCAGCCATGGTACCTCTGGCTCAGCCCCCAGCTCCTGCCCCAGTTCTAACCCCGGGTCCTCCCCAGTCC
CTGTCTGCACCTGTTCCAAAGAGCACCCAGGCTGGGGAAGGCACGCTGTCGGAAGCCCTGCTGCACCTGC
AGTTTGATGCTGATGAAGACTTGGGGGCCTTGCTTGGCAACAGCACAGACCCAGGAGTGTTCACAGACCT
GGCATCTGTGGACAACTCAGAGTTTCAGCAGCTCCTGAACCAGGGTGTGTCCATGTCTCACTCCACAGCT
GAGCCCATGCTGATGGAGTACCCTGAAGCTATAACTCGCCTGGTGACAGGGTCCCAGAGGCCCCCTGACC
CAGCTCCCACACCCCTGGGGACCTCGGGGCTTCCCAATGGTCTCTCCGGAGATGAAGACTTCTCCTCCAT
TGCGGACATGGACTTCTCTGCTCTGCTGAGTCAGATCAGCTCCAGCGGCCAAGGATCCGCGGAGGATATG
GCTGCCGACGAAGTTACGGCTCCTCCTCGTAAGGTTCTTATCATCTCCGCTGGTGCTAGCCACTCCGTCG
CTCTTCTCTCTGGTGACATTGTTTGTTCTTGGGGTCGAGGAGAGGATGGACAGTTAGGTCATGGCGATGC
AGAGGATCGACCTTCTCCGACTCAGCTT
